>Addgene plasmid #173965 | pGL3-noSV40-EC1.45-human_min1-mouse_min2 | addgene full sequence | sequence record 341622 | Addgene NGS Result
CATTCCGGTACTGTTGGTAAAGCCACCATGGAAGACGCCAAAAACATAAAGAAAGGCCCGGCGCCATTCT
ATCCGCTGGAAGATGGAACCGCTGGAGAGCAACTGCATAAGGCTATGAAGAGATACGCCCTGGTTCCTGG
AACAATTGCTTTTACAGATGCACATATCGAGGTGGACATCACTTACGCTGAGTACTTCGAAATGTCCGTT
CGGTTGGCAGAAGCTATGAAACGATATGGGCTGAATACAAATCACAGAATCGTCGTATGCAGTGAAAACT
CTCTTCAATTCTTTATGCCGGTGTTGGGCGCGTTATTTATCGGAGTTGCAGTTGCGCCCGCGAACGACAT
TTATAATGAACGTGAATTGCTCAACAGTATGGGCATTTCGCAGCCTACCGTGGTGTTCGTTTCCAAAAAG
GGGTTGCAAAAAATTTTGAACGTGCAAAAAAAGCTCCCAATCATCCAAAAAATTATTATCATGGATTCTA
AAACGGATTACCAGGGATTTCAGTCGATGTACACGTTCGTCACATCTCATCTACCTCCCGGTTTTAATGA
ATACGATTTTGTGCCAGAGTCCTTCGATAGGGACAAGACAATTGCACTGATCATGAACTCCTCTGGATCT
ACTGGTCTGCCTAAAGGTGTCGCTCTGCCTCATAGAACTGCCTGCGTGAGATTCTCGCATGCCAGAGATC
CTATTTTTGGCAATCAAATCATTCCGGATACTGCGATTTTAAGTGTTGTTCCATTCCATCACGGTTTTGG
AATGTTTACTACACTCGGATATTTGATATGTGGATTTCGAGTCGTCTTAATGTATAGATTTGAAGAAGAG
CTGTTTCTGAGGAGCCTTCAGGATTACAAGATTCAAAGTGCGCTGCTGGTGCCAACCCTATTCTCCTTCT
TCGCCAAAAGCACTCTGATTGACAAATACGATTTATCTAATTTACACGAAATTGCTTCTGGTGGCGCTCC
CCTCTCTAAGGAAGTCGGGGAAGCGGTTGCCAAGAGGTTCCATCTGCCAGGTATCAGGCAAGGATATGGG
CTCACTGAGACTACATCAGCTATTCTGATTACACCCGAGGGGGATGATAAACCGGGCGCGGTCGGTAAAG
TTGTTCCATTTTTTGAAGCGAAGGTTGTGGATCTGGATACCGGGAAAACGCTGGGCGTTAATCAAAGAGG
CGAACTGTGTGTGAGAGGTCCTATGATTATGTCCGGTTATGTAAACAATCCGGAAGCGACCAACGCCTTG
ATTGACAAGGATGGATGGCTACATTCTGGAGACATAGCTTACTGGGACGAAGACGAACACTTCTTCATCG
TTGACCGCCTGAAGTCTCTGATTAAGTACAAAGGCTATCAGGTGGCTCCCGCTGAATTGGAATCCATCTT
GCTCCAACACCCCAACATCTTCGACGCAGGTGTCGCAGGTCTTCCCGACGATGACGCCGGTGAACTTCCC
GCCGCCGTTGTTGTTTTGGAGCACGGAAAGACGATGACGGAAAAAGAGATCGTGGATTACGTCGCCAGTC
AAGTAACAACCGCGAAAAAGTTGCGCGGAGGAGTTGTGTTTGTGGACGAAGTACCGAAAGGTCTTACCGG
AAAACTCGACGCAAGAAAAATCAGAGAGATCCTCATAAAGGCCAAGAAGGGCGGAAAGATCGCCGTGTAA
TTCTAGAGTCGGGGCGGCCGGCCGCTTCGAGCAGACATGATAAGATACATTGATGAGTTTGGACAAACCA
CAACTAGAATGCAGTGAAAAAAATGCTTTATTTGTGAAATTTGTGATGCTATTGCTTTATTTGTAACCAT
TATAAGCTGCAATAAACAAGTTAACAACAACAATTGCATTCATTTTATGTTTCAGGTTCAGGGGGAGGTG
TGGGAGGTTTTTTAAAGCAAGTAAAACCTCTACAAATGTGGTAAAATCGATAAGGATCTGGATCCGTCGA
CCGATGCCCTTGAGAGCCTTCAACCCAGTCAGCTCCTTCCGGTGGGCGCGGGGCATGACTATCGTCGCCG
CACTTATGACTGTCTTCTTTATCATGCAACTCGTAGGACAGGTGCCGGCAGCGCTCTTCCGCTTCCTCGC
TCACTGACTCGCTGCGCTCGGTCGTTCGGCTGCGGCGAGCGGTATCAGCTCACTCAAAGGCGGTAATACG
GTTATCCACAGAATCAGGGGATAACGCAGGAAAGAACATGTGAGCAAAAGGCCAGCAAAAGGCCAGGAAC
CGTAAAAAGGCCGCGTTGCTGGCGTTTTTCCATAGGCTCCGCCCCCCTGACGAGCATCACAAAAATCGAC
GCTCAAGTCAGAGGTGGCGAAACCCGACAGGACTATAAAGATACCAGGCGTTTCCCCCTGGAAGCTCCCT
CGTGCGCTCTCCTGTTCCGACCCTGCCGCTTACCGGATACCTGTCCGCCTTTCTCCCTTCGGGAAGCGTG
GCGCTTTCTCATAGCTCACGCTGTAGGTATCTCAGTTCGGTGTAGGTCGTTCGCTCCAAGCTGGGCTGTG
TGCACGAACCCCCCGTTCAGCCCGACCGCTGCGCCTTATCCGGTAACTATCGTCTTGAGTCCAACCCGGT
AAGACACGACTTATCGCCACTGGCAGCAGCCACTGGTAACAGGATTAGCAGAGCGAGGTATGTAGGCGGT
GCTACAGAGTTCTTGAAGTGGTGGCCTAACTACGGCTACACTAGAAGAACAGTATTTGGTATCTGCGCTC
TGCTGAAGCCAGTTACCTTCGGAAAAAGAGTTGGTAGCTCTTGATCCGGCAAACAAACCACCGCTGGTAG
CGGTGGTTTTTTTGTTTGCAAGCAGCAGATTACGCGCAGAAAAAAAGGATCTCAAGAAGATCCTTTGATC
TTTTCTACGGGGTCTGACGCTCAGTGGAACGAAAACTCACGTTAAGGGATTTTGGTCATGAGATTATCAA
AAAGGATCTTCACCTAGATCCTTTTAAATTAAAAATGAAGTTTTAAATCAATCTAAAGTATATATGAGTA
AACTTGGTCTGACAGTTACCAATGCTTAATCAGTGAGGCACCTATCTCAGCGATCTGTCTATTTCGTTCA
TCCATAGTTGCCTGACTCCCCGTCGTGTAGATAACTACGATACGGGAGGGCTTACCATCTGGCCCCAGTG
CTGCAATGATACCGCGAGACCCACGCTCACCGGCTCCAGATTTATCAGCAATAAACCAGCCAGCCGGAAG
GGCCGAGCGCAGAAGTGGTCCTGCAACTTTATCCGCCTCCATCCAGTCTATTAATTGTTGCCGGGAAGCT
AGAGTAAGTAGTTCGCCAGTTAATAGTTTGCGCAACGTTGTTGCCATTGCTACAGGCATCGTGGTGTCAC
GCTCGTCGTTTGGTATGGCTTCATTCAGCTCCGGTTCCCAACGATCAAGGCGAGTTACATGATCCCCCAT
GTTGTGCAAAAAAGCGGTTAGCTCCTTCGGTCCTCCGATCGTTGTCAGAAGTAAGTTGGCCGCAGTGTTA
TCACTCATGGTTATGGCAGCACTGCATAATTCTCTTACTGTCATGCCATCCGTAAGATGCTTTTCTGTGA
CTGGTGAGTACTCAACCAAGTCATTCTGAGAATAGTGTATGCGGCGACCGAGTTGCTCTTGCCCGGCGTC
AATACGGGATAATACCGCGCCACATAGCAGAACTTTAAAAGTGCTCATCATTGGAAAACGTTCTTCGGGG
CGAAAACTCTCAAGGATCTTACCGCTGTTGAGATCCAGTTCGATGTAACCCACTCGTGCACCCAACTGAT
CTTCAGCATCTTTTACTTTCACCAGCGTTTCTGGGTGAGCAAAAACAGGAAGGCAAAATGCCGCAAAAAA
GGGAATAAGGGCGACACGGAAATGTTGAATACTCATACTCTTCCTTTTTCAATATTATTGAAGCATTTAT
CAGGGTTATTGTCTCATGAGCGGATACATATTTGAATGTATTTAGAAAAATAAACAAATAGGGGTTCCGC
GCACATTTCCCCGAAAAGTGCCACCTG
[124 nt withheld, positions 4018-4141]
C
[91 nt withheld, positions 4143-4233]
A
[49 nt withheld, positions 4235-4283]
CCTTTGACGTTGGAGTCCACGTTCTTT
[37 nt withheld, positions 4311-4347]
ACCCTATCTCGGTCTATTCTTTTGATTTATAAGGGATTTTGCCGATTTCGGCCTATTGGTTAAAAAATGA
GCTGATTTAACAAAAATTTAACGCGAATTTTAACAAAATATTAACGCTTACAATTTGCCATTCGCCATTC
AGGCTGCGCAACTGTTGGGAAGGGCGATCGGTGCGGGCCTCTTCGCTATTACGCCAGCCCAAGCTACCAT
GATAAGTAAGTAATATTAAGGTACGGGAGGTACTTGGAGCGGCCGCAATAAAATATCTTTATTTTCATTA
CATCTGTGTGTTGGTTTTTTGTGTGAATCGATAGTACTAACATACGCTCTCCATCAAAACAAAACGAAAC
AAAACAAACTAGCAAAATAGGCTGTCCCCAGTGCAAGTGCAGGTGCCAGAACATTTCTCTATCGATAGGT
ACGCCATGTAGCTGCTCTTCCGTGGACGCGGATGCTTCCTGCCTCATAGCCGGGTCGCCTCCGCGCTAAC
CCCGTTGAACCTTGCAACCAGCCCCTCTAGAGTGTGGAAGAAAGGAGCATCGACCCAGCCTCAGGTTTCA
CTTCTGTTCTAGTTTATCTATCTAACTTAGACCACATGTCTGTGCTTTCAGAAAATTTTCCCATTTTTGA
ATCACTAACAGTACCCTTTATTCTTACTACTGCCAGGGATTCACTATTTTTAAACAGCTCGAGCCTCAGT
GCAAAAGGTTTGCACTCACAGCTGGCTGTGATTACTAGGACTGGGAGAGATCACGGCTTGATTGGCTTTC
AACTGCTCTTGGTTTGCTTCAGTTCCTGCAGGACAATTAATCCACAGGTTCGAGTAAATGTTGGATCTTA
ATGGATACCAGACACATCAGGCTCAACCAGACCACCAAGGCTTTGCGGCCCCTTTCCTCACATTTAATTG
TACAAATGAACTTATTCCTCCTCACCCAATGGCAGATCTGCGATCTGCATCTCAATTAGTCAGCAACCAT
AGTCCCGCCCCTAACTCCGCCCATCCCGCCCCTAACTCCGCCCAGTTCCGCCCATTCTCCGCCCCATCGC
TGACTAATTTTTTTTATTTATGCAGAGGCCGAGGCCGCCTCGGCCTCTGAGCTATTCCAGAAGTAGTGAG
GAGGCTTTTTTGGAGGCCTAGGCTTTTGCAAAAAGCTTGG
Features (pLannotate 1.2.2; 12 found; start..end, strand, type, name):
     28..1680    +  CDS            luciferase: firefly luciferase; luc+; enhanced luc+ version of the luciferase gene
   1721..1842    -  polyA_signal   SV40 poly(A) signal: SV40 polyadenylation signal
   1865..1933    -  CDS            large T antigen (fragment): large T antigen from SV40 (simian virus 40)
   1955..2087    +  CDS            TcR (fragment): tetracycline efflux protein; tet; confers resistance to tetracycline
   2267..2855    -  rep_origin     ori: high-copy-number ColE1/pMB1/pBR322/pUC origin of replication
   3026..3886    -  CDS            AmpR: β-lactamase; bla; confers resistance to ampicillin, carbenicillin, and related antibiotics
   3887..3991    -  promoter       AmpR promoter: bla
   4018..4446    +  rep_origin     f1 ori (sequence partly withheld): f1 bacteriophage origin of replication; arrow indicates direction of (+) strand synthesis
   4478..4545    -  CDS            lacZα (fragment): LacZα fragment of β-galactosidase; lacZ fragment
   4604..4652    +  polyA_signal   poly(A) signal: synthetic polyadenylation signal
   4666..4757    +  misc_feature   pause site: RNA polymerase II transcriptional pause signal from the human α2 globin gene
   5303..5499    +  promoter       SV40 promoter: SV40 early promoter
