[The description below was written by a language model from this plasmid's Addgene catalogue record and pLannotate feature annotations shown in this document.]
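Description:
pGL3-noSV40-EC1.45-human_min1-mouse_min2 is a firefly luciferase enhancer reporter plasmid built on the Promega pGL3-Promoter backbone, intended for transfection into mammalian cells to measure enhancer activity. It is propagated in E. coli as a high-copy plasmid through a ColE1/pUC-type origin and selected with ampicillin via the β-lactamase gene and its bla promoter. An f1 bacteriophage origin is also present. The short fragments annotated as lacZα, tetracycline resistance and SV40 large T antigen are probably backbone remnants or partial sequence matches rather than functional genes.

The reporter unit consists of the SV40 early promoter driving the enhanced luc+ firefly luciferase coding sequence, terminated by an SV40 polyadenylation signal. Upstream of this cassette, a synthetic poly(A) signal and the RNA polymerase II pause site from the human α2 globin gene limit read-through transcription from the backbone, lowering background signal. The 491 bp insert is a chimeric test element joining human minimal enhancer region 1 (min1) with mouse minimal enhancer region 2 (min2), both from the SOX9 enhancer cluster EC1.45. The insert is not annotated in the feature table, but the unannotated gap between the pause site and the SV40 promoter is large enough to hold it, which would place the enhancer directly upstream of the promoter; the exact cloning sites are not recorded. The "noSV40" in the name is not explained in the record, and both the catalogue entry and the feature table indicate that the SV40 promoter is retained.

The human/mouse combination suggests use alongside related constructs to compare how the species-specific min1 and min2 sequences contribute to enhancer output, in the context of work on long-range SOX9 regulation in neural crest and craniofacial development.
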