Addgene plasmid #173965: pGL3-noSV40-EC1.45-human_min1-mouse_min2
Purpose: Firefly luciferase enhancer reporter plasmid.
Depositing lab: Joanna Wysocka. Depositing organization: Stanford University. Publication: Loss of Extreme Long-Range Enhancers in Human Neural Crest Drives a Craniofacial Disorder. Long HK, Osterwalder M, Welsh IC, Hansen K, Davies JOJ, Liu YE, Koska M, Adams AT, Aho R, Arora N, Ikeda K, Williams RM, Sauka-Spengler T, Porteus MH, Mohun T, Dickel DE, Swigut T, Hughes JR, Higgs DR, Visel A, Selleri L, Wysocka J. Cell Stem Cell. 2020 Nov 5;27(5):765-783.e14. doi: 10.1016/j.stem.2020.09.001. Epub 2020 Sep 28. PubMed 32991838.
Backbone
  Vector backbone: pGL3-Promoter, GenBank: U47298.2
  Backbone manufacturer: Promega
  Backbone size w/o insert (bp): 5016
  Vector type: Luciferase
Growth in bacteria
  Bacterial resistance: Ampicillin, 100 μg/mL
  Growth temperature: 37°C
  Growth strain: DH5alpha
  Copy number: High Copy
Gene/Insert
  Gene/Insert name: Human minimal enhancer region 1 (min1) and mouse minimal enhancer region 2 (min2) from SOX9 enhancer cluster EC1.45
  Species: H. sapiens (human), M. musculus (mouse)
  Insert size (bp): 491
  Mutation: None
  Promoter: SV40 promoter
  Cloning method: Restriction Enzyme; 5′ cloning site unknown (unknown if destroyed)
  Sequencing primers: 5′ CGCTCTCCATCAAAACAAAACG; 3′ GAGTTAGGGGCGGGATGG
Terms and licenses: Academic/Nonprofit Terms; Industry Terms: Not Available to Industry
How to cite: pGL3-noSV40-EC1.45-human_min1-mouse_min2 was a gift from Joanna Wysocka (Addgene plasmid # 173965 ; http://n2t.net/addgene:173965 ; RRID:Addgene_173965)
