>Addgene plasmid #173965 | pGL3-noSV40-EC1.45-human_min1-mouse_min2 | depositor partial sequence | sequence record 337430 | human_min1-mouse_min2
GCCATGTAGCTGCTCTTCCGTGGACGCGGATGCTTCCTGCCTCATAGCCGGGTCGCCTCCGCGCTAACCC
CGTTGAACCTTGCAACCAGCCCCTCTAGAGTGTGGAAGAAAGGAGCATCGACCCAGCCTCAGGTTTCACT
TCTGTTCTAGTTTATCTATCTAACTTAGACCACATGTCTGTGCTTTCAGAAAATTTTCCCATTTTTGAAT
CACTAACAGTACCCTTTATTCTTACTACTGCCAGGGATTCACTATTTTTAAACAGCTCGAGCCTCAGTGC
AAAAGGTTTGCACTCACAGCTGGCTGTGATTACTAGGACTGGGAGAGATCACGGCTTGATTGGCTTTCAA
CTGCTCTTGGTTTGCTTCAGTTCCTGCAGGACAATTAATCCACAGGTTCGAGTAAATGTTGGATCTTAAT
GGATACCAGACACATCAGGCTCAACCAGACCACCAAGGCTTTGCGGCCCCTTTCCTCACATTTAATTGTA
CAAATGAACTTATTCCTCCTCACCCAATGGC
